>Addgene plasmid #224701 | pcDNA3.1-GSDMD_H270A | addgene full sequence | sequence record 444277 | Addgene NGS Result
GACGGATCGGGAGATCTCCCGATCCCCTATGGTGCACTCTCAGTACAATCTGCTCTGATGCCGCATAGTT
AAGCCAGTATCTGCTCCCTGCTTGTGTGTTGGAGGTCGCTGAGTAGTGCGCGAGCAAAATTTAAGCTACA
ACAAGGCAAGGCTTGACCGACAATTGCATGAAGAATCTGCTTAGGGTTAGGCGTTTTGCGCTGCTTCGCG
ATGTACGGGCCAGATATACGCGTTGACATTGATTATTGACTAGTTATTAATAGTAATCAATTACGGGGTC
ATTAGTTCATAGCCCATATATGGAGTTCCGCGTTACATAACTTACGGTAAATGGCCCGCCTGGCTGACCG
CCCAACGACCCCCGCCCATTGACGTCAATAATGACGTATGTTCCCATAGTAACGCCAATAGGGACTTTCC
ATTGACGTCAATGGGTGGAGTATTTACGGTAAACTGCCCACTTGGCAGTACATCAAGTGTATCATATGCC
AAGTACGCCCCCTATTGACGTCAATGACGGTAAATGGCCCGCCTGGCATTATGCCCAGTACATGACCTTA
TGGGACTTTCCTACTTGGCAGTACATCTACGTATTAGTCATCGCTATTACCATGGTGATGCGGTTTTGGC
AGTACATCAATGGGCGTGGATAGCGGTTTGACTCACGGGGATTTCCAAGTCTCCACCCCATTGACGTCAA
TGGGAGTTTGTTTTGGCACCAAAATCAACGGGACTTTCCAAAATGTCGTAACAACTCCGCCCCATTGACG
CAAATGGGCGGTAGGCGTGTACGGTGGGAGGTCTATATAAGCAGAGCTCTCTGGCTAACTAGAGAACCCA
CTGCTTACTGGCTTATCGAAATTAATACGACTCACTATAGGGAGACCCAAGCTGGCTAGCGTTTAAACTT
AAGCTTGGTACCGAGCTCGGATCCGCCACCATGGGGTCGGCCTTTGAGCGGGTAGTCCGGAGAGTGGTCC
AGGAGCTGGACCATGGTGGGGAGTTCATCCCTGTGACCAGCCTGCAGAGCTCCACTGGCTTCCAGCCCTA
CTGCCTGGTGGTTAGGAAGCCCTCAAGCTCATGGTTCTGGAAACCCCGTTATAAGTGTGTCAACCTGTCT
ATCAAGGACATCCTGGAGCCGGATGCCGCGGAACCAGACGTGCAGCGTGGCAGGAGCTTCCACTTCTACG
ATGCCATGGATGGGCAGATACAGGGCAGCGTGGAGCTGGCAGCCCCAGGACAGGCAAAGATCGCAGGCGG
GGCCGCGGTGTCTGACAGCTCCAGCACCTCAATGAATGTGTACTCGCTGAGTGTGGACCCTAACACCTGG
CAGACTCTGCTCCATGAGAGGCACCTGCGGCAGCCAGAACACAAAGTCCTGCAGCAGCTGCGCAGCCGCG
GGGACAACGTGTACGTGGTGACTGAGGTGCTGCAGACACAGAAGGAGGTGGAAGTCACGCGCACCCACAA
GCGGGAGGGCTCGGGCCGGTTTTCCCTGCCCGGAGCCACGTGCTTGCAGGGTGAGGGCCAGGGCCATCTG
AGCCAGAAGAAGACGGTCACCATCCCCTCAGGCAGCACCCTCGCATTCCGGGTGGCCCAGCTGGTTATTG
ACTCTGACTTGGACGTCCTTCTCTTCCCGGATAAGAAGCAGAGGACCTTCCAGCCACCCGCGACAGGCCA
CAAGCGTTCCACGAGCGAAGGCGCCTGGCCACAGCTGCCCTCTGGCCTCTCCATGATGAGGTGCCTCGCC
AACTTCCTGACAGATGGGGTCCCTGCGGAGGGGGCGTTCACTGAAGACTTCCAGGGCCTACGGGCAGAGG
TGGAGACCATCTCCAAGGAACTGGAGCTTTTGGACAGAGAGCTGTGCCAGCTGCTGCTGGAGGGCCTGGA
GGGGGTGCTGCGGGACCAGCTGGCCCTGCGAGCCTTGGAGGAGGCGCTGGAGCAGGGCCAGAGCCTTGGG
CCGGTGGAGCCCCTGGACGGTCCAGCAGGTGCTGTCCTGGAGTGCCTGGTGTTGTCCTCCGGAATGCTGG
TGCCGGAACTCGCTATCCCTGTTGTCTACCTGCTGGGGGCACTGACCATGCTGAGTGAAACGCAGCACAA
GCTGCTGGCGGAGGCGCTGGAGTCGCAGACCCTGTTGGGGCCGCTCGAGCTGGTGGGCAGCCTCTTGGAG
CAGAGTGCCCCGTGGCAGGAGCGCAGCACCATGTCCCTGCCCCCCGGGCTCCTGGGGAACAGCTGGGGCG
AAGGAGCACCGGCCTGGGTCTTGCTGGACGAGTGTGGCCTAGAGCTGGGGGAGGACACTCCCCACGTGTG
CTGGGAGCCGCAGGCCCAGGGCCGCATGTGTGCACTCTACGCCTCCCTGGCACTGCTATCAGGACTGAGC
CAGGAGCCCCACGATTACAAGGATGACGACGATAAGTGATAAACCCGCTGATCAGCCTCGACTGTGCCTT
CTAGTTGCCAGCCATCTGTTGTTTGCCCCTCCCCCGTGCCTTCCTTGACCCTGGAAGGTGCCACTCCCAC
TGTCCTTTCCTAATAAAATGAGGAAATTGCATCGCATTGTCTGAGTAGGTGTCATTCTATTCTGGGGGGT
GGGGTGGGGCAGGACAGCAAGGGGGAGGATTGGGAAGACAATAGCAGGCATGCTGGGGATGCGGTGGGCT
CTATGGCTTCTGAGGCGGAAAGAACCAGCTGGGGCTCTAGGGGGTATCCCC
[124 nt withheld, positions 2712-2835]
C
[91 nt withheld, positions 2837-2927]
A
[49 nt withheld, positions 2929-2977]
CCTTTGACGTTGGAGTCCACGTTCTTT
[37 nt withheld, positions 3005-3041]
ACCCTATCTCGGTCTATTCTTTTGATTTATAAGGGATTTTGCCGATTTCGGCCTATTGGTTAAAAAATGA
GCTGATTTAACAAAAATTTAACGCGAATTAATTCTGTGGAATGTGTGTCAGTTAGGGTGTGGAAAGTCCC
CAGGCTCCCCAGCAGGCAGAAGTATGCAAAGCATGCATCTCAATTAGTCAGCAACCAGGTGTGGAAAGTC
CCCAGGCTCCCCAGCAGGCAGAAGTATGCAAAGCATGCATCTCAATTAGTCAGCAACCATAGTCCCGCCC
CTAACTCCGCCCATCCCGCCCCTAACTCCGCCCAGTTCCGCCCATTCTCCGCCCCATGGCTGACTAATTT
TTTTTATTTATGCAGAGGCCGAGGCCGCCTCTGCCTCTGAGCTATTCCAGAAGTAGTGAGGAGGCTTTTT
TGGAGGCCTAGGCTTTTGCAAAAAGCTCCCGGGAGCTTGTATATCCATTTTCGGATCTGATCAAGAGACA
GGATGAGGATCGTTTCGCATGATTGAACAAGATGGATTGCACGCAGGTTCTCCGGCCGCTTGGGTGGAGA
GGCTATTCGGCTATGACTGGGCACAACAGACAATCGGCTGCTCTGATGCCGCCGTGTTCCGGCTGTCAGC
GCAGGGGCGCCCGGTTCTTTTTGTCAAGACCGACCTGTCCGGTGCCCTGAATGAACTGCAGGACGAGGCA
GCGCGGCTATCGTGGCTGGCCACGACGGGCGTTCCTTGCGCAGCTGTGCTCGACGTTGTCACTGAAGCGG
GAAGGGACTGGCTGCTATTGGGCGAAGTGCCGGGGCAGGATCTCCTGTCATCTCACCTTGCTCCTGCCGA
GAAAGTATCCATCATGGCTGATGCAATGCGGCGGCTGCATACGCTTGATCCGGCTACCTGCCCATTCGAC
CACCAAGCGAAACATCGCATCGAGCGAGCACGTACTCGGATGGAAGCCGGTCTTGTCGATCAGGATGATC
TGGACGAAGAGCATCAGGGGCTCGCGCCAGCCGAACTGTTCGCCAGGCTCAAGGCGCGCATGCCCGACGG
CGAGGATCTCGTCGTGACCCATGGCGATGCCTGCTTGCCGAATATCATGGTGGAAAATGGCCGCTTTTCT
GGATTCATCGACTGTGGCCGGCTGGGTGTGGCGGACCGCTATCAGGACATAGCGTTGGCTACCCGTGATA
TTGCTGAAGAGCTTGGCGGCGAATGGGCTGACCGCTTCCTCGTGCTTTACGGTATCGCCGCTCCCGATTC
GCAGCGCATCGCCTTCTATCGCCTTCTTGACGAGTTCTTCTGAGCGGGACTCTGGGGTTCGAAATGACCG
ACCAAGCGACGCCCAACCTGCCATCACGAGATTTCGATTCCACCGCCGCCTTCTATGAAAGGTTGGGCTT
CGGAATCGTTTTCCGGGACGCCGGCTGGATGATCCTCCAGCGCGGGGATCTCATGCTGGAGTTCTTCGCC
CACCCCAACTTGTTTATTGCAGCTTATAATGGTTACAAATAAAGCAATAGCATCACAAATTTCACAAATA
AAGCATTTTTTTCACTGCATTCTAGTTGTGGTTTGTCCAAACTCATCAATGTATCTTATCATGTCTGTAT
ACCGTCGACCTCTAGCTAGAGCTTGGCGTAATCATGGTCATAGCTGTTTCCTGTGTGAAATTGTTATCCG
CTCACAATTCCACACAACATACGAGCCGGAAGCATAAAGTGTAAAGCCTGGGGTGCCTAATGAGTGAGCT
AACTCACATTAATTGCGTTGCGCTCACTGCCCGCTTTCCAGTCGGGAAACCTGTCGTGCCAGCTGCATTA
ATGAATCGGCCAACGCGCGGGGAGAGGCGGTTTGCGTATTGGGCGCTCTTCCGCTTCCTCGCTCACTGAC
TCGCTGCGCTCGGTCGTTCGGCTGCGGCGAGCGGTATCAGCTCACTCAAAGGCGGTAATACGGTTATCCA
CAGAATCAGGGGATAACGCAGGAAAGAACATGTGAGCAAAAGGCCAGCAAAAGGCCAGGAACCGTAAAAA
GGCCGCGTTGCTGGCGTTTTTCCATAGGCTCCGCCCCCCTGACGAGCATCACAAAAATCGACGCTCAAGT
CAGAGGTGGCGAAACCCGACAGGACTATAAAGATACCAGGCGTTTCCCCCTGGAAGCTCCCTCGTGCGCT
CTCCTGTTCCGACCCTGCCGCTTACCGGATACCTGTCCGCCTTTCTCCCTTCGGGAAGCGTGGCGCTTTC
TCATAGCTCACGCTGTAGGTATCTCAGTTCGGTGTAGGTCGTTCGCTCCAAGCTGGGCTGTGTGCACGAA
CCCCCCGTTCAGCCCGACCGCTGCGCCTTATCCGGTAACTATCGTCTTGAGTCCAACCCGGTAAGACACG
ACTTATCGCCACTGGCAGCAGCCACTGGTAACAGGATTAGCAGAGCGAGGTATGTAGGCGGTGCTACAGA
GTTCTTGAAGTGGTGGCCTAACTACGGCTACACTAGAAGAACAGTATTTGGTATCTGCGCTCTGCTGAAG
CCAGTTACCTTCGGAAAAAGAGTTGGTAGCTCTTGATCCGGCAAACAAACCACCGCTGGTAGCGGTGGTT
TTTTTGTTTGCAAGCAGCAGATTACGCGCAGAAAAAAAGGATCTCAAGAAGATCCTTTGATCTTTTCTAC
GGGGTCTGACGCTCAGTGGAACGAAAACTCACGTTAAGGGATTTTGGTCATGAGATTATCAAAAAGGATC
TTCACCTAGATCCTTTTAAATTAAAAATGAAGTTTTAAATCAATCTAAAGTATATATGAGTAAACTTGGT
CTGACAGTTACCAATGCTTAATCAGTGAGGCACCTATCTCAGCGATCTGTCTATTTCGTTCATCCATAGT
TGCCTGACTCCCCGTCGTGTAGATAACTACGATACGGGAGGGCTTACCATCTGGCCCCAGTGCTGCAATG
ATACCGCGAGACCCACGCTCACCGGCTCCAGATTTATCAGCAATAAACCAGCCAGCCGGAAGGGCCGAGC
GCAGAAGTGGTCCTGCAACTTTATCCGCCTCCATCCAGTCTATTAATTGTTGCCGGGAAGCTAGAGTAAG
TAGTTCGCCAGTTAATAGTTTGCGCAACGTTGTTGCCATTGCTACAGGCATCGTGGTGTCACGCTCGTCG
TTTGGTATGGCTTCATTCAGCTCCGGTTCCCAACGATCAAGGCGAGTTACATGATCCCCCATGTTGTGCA
AAAAAGCGGTTAGCTCCTTCGGTCCTCCGATCGTTGTCAGAAGTAAGTTGGCCGCAGTGTTATCACTCAT
GGTTATGGCAGCACTGCATAATTCTCTTACTGTCATGCCATCCGTAAGATGCTTTTCTGTGACTGGTGAG
TACTCAACCAAGTCATTCTGAGAATAGTGTATGCGGCGACCGAGTTGCTCTTGCCCGGCGTCAATACGGG
ATAATACCGCGCCACATAGCAGAACTTTAAAAGTGCTCATCATTGGAAAACGTTCTTCGGGGCGAAAACT
CTCAAGGATCTTACCGCTGTTGAGATCCAGTTCGATGTAACCCACTCGTGCACCCAACTGATCTTCAGCA
TCTTTTACTTTCACCAGCGTTTCTGGGTGAGCAAAAACAGGAAGGCAAAATGCCGCAAAAAAGGGAATAA
GGGCGACACGGAAATGTTGAATACTCATACTCTTCCTTTTTCAATATTATTGAAGCATTTATCAGGGTTA
TTGTCTCATGAGCGGATACATATTTGAATGTATTTAGAAAAATAAACAAATAGGGGTTCCGCGCACATTT
CCCCGAAAAGTGCCACCTGACGTC
Features (pLannotate 1.2.2; 21 found; start..end, strand, type, name):
     28..80      -  misc_feature   bom (fragment): basis of mobility region from pBR322
    235..614     +  enhancer       CMV enhancer: human cytomegalovirus immediate early enhancer
    615..818     +  promoter       CMV promoter: human cytomegalovirus (CMV) immediate early promoter
    814..847     +  LTR            5' LTR (truncated) (fragment): truncated 5' long terminal repeat (LTR) from HIV-1
    863..881     +  promoter       T7 promoter: promoter for bacteriophage T7 RNA polymerase
    941..2392    +  CDS            GSDMD: GSDMD_HUMAN - Also known as DFNA5L From Homo sapiens (Human).
   2392..2416    +  CDS            3xFLAG (fragment): three tandem FLAG® epitope tags
   2442..2666    +  polyA_signal   bGH poly(A) signal: bovine growth hormone polyadenylation signal
   2670..2691    +  promoter       SV40 promoter (fragment): SV40 enhancer and early promoter
   2712..3140    +  rep_origin     f1 ori (sequence partly withheld): f1 bacteriophage origin of replication; arrow indicates direction of (+) strand synthesis
   3154..3483    +  promoter       SV40 promoter: SV40 enhancer and early promoter
   3550..4341    +  CDS            neo: KKA2_KLEPN - Also known as kan, nptII. Experimental evidence at protein level: Swiss-Prot protein existence level 1. Resistance to kanamycin, neomycin, paromomycin, ribostamycin, butirosin and gentamicin B. From Klebsiella pneumoniae.
   4365..4523    +  CDS            ble (fragment): BLE_KLEPN - Experimental evidence at protein level: Swiss-Prot protein existence level 1. Binding protein with a strong affinity to the bleomycin family of antibiotics. Binds to CL990; an antimitotic-antibiotic compound. From Klebsiella pneumoniae.
   4518..4639    +  polyA_signal   SV40 poly(A) signal: SV40 polyadenylation signal
   4712..4728    -  protein_bind   lac operator: The lac repressor binds to the lac operator to inhibit transcription in E. coli. This inhibition can be relieved by adding lactose or isopropyl-β-D-thiogalactopyranoside (IPTG). lac repressor encoded by lacI
   4736..4766    -  promoter       lac promoter: promoter for the E. coli lac operon
   4781..4802    -  protein_bind   CAP binding site: CAP binding activates transcription in the presence of cAMP. E. coli catabolite activator protein
   4815..4907    -  CDS            lacI (fragment): lac repressor; lacI; The lac repressor binds to the lac operator to inhibit transcription in E. coli. This inhibition can be relieved by adding lactose or isopropyl-β-D-thiogalactopyranoside (IPTG).
   5090..5678    -  rep_origin     ori: high-copy-number ColE1/pMB1/pBR322/pUC origin of replication
   5849..6709    -  CDS            AmpR: β-lactamase; bla; confers resistance to ampicillin, carbenicillin, and related antibiotics
   6710..6814    -  promoter       AmpR promoter: bla
