[The description below was written by a language model from this plasmid's Addgene catalogue record and pLannotate feature annotations shown in this document.]
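Description:
pcDNA3.1-GSDMD_H270A is a 6,845 bp mammalian expression plasmid built on the pcDNA3.1 backbone (the commercial pcDNA3.1+/C-(K)DYK variant) for expressing a point mutant of human gasdermin D in transfected cell lines. It is maintained in E. coli as a high-copy plasmid through a ColE1/pUC-type origin and is selected with ampicillin via the β-lactamase gene and its own promoter. An f1 origin is also present. For selection in mammalian cells, an SV40 enhancer/early promoter drives the neomycin phosphotransferase gene, followed by an SV40 polyadenylation signal, which allows G418 selection of stable transfectants.

The payload is a 1,452 bp synthesized GSDMD coding sequence, derived from the human reference transcript, with a single codon change replacing histidine 270 with alanine. It sits downstream of the human cytomegalovirus immediate early enhancer and promoter and is terminated by the bovine growth hormone polyadenylation signal. A T7 promoter lies between the CMV promoter and the insert and can serve for in vitro transcription or as a sequencing primer site. The open reading frame is fused at its C terminus to a FLAG (DYK) epitope. The automated annotation labels this short stretch as a fragment of 3xFLAG, consistent with the single tag listed in the catalogue. Other short fragment hits in the feature table (HIV-1 LTR, ble, lacI and a partial SV40 promoter) appear to be backbone remnants or annotation artefacts rather than functional elements.

The associated publication examines how the SARS-CoV-2 3CL main protease regulates caspase activation of gasdermin D/E pores, so the plasmid fits a comparison of mutant and wild-type GSDMD, with detection through the FLAG tag. The record does not state the specific functional consequence of the H270A substitution.
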