Addgene plasmid #224701: pcDNA3.1-GSDMD_H270A
Purpose: Expression of mutated Gasdermin D_H270A (GSDMD_H270A) in transfected mammalian cell lines
Depositing lab: Christopher Overall. Depositing organization: University of British Columbia. Publication: SARS-CoV-2 3CL(pro) (main protease) regulates caspase activation of gasdermin-D/E pores leading to secretion and extracellular activity of 3CL(pro). Grin PM, Baid K, de Jesus HCR, Kozarac N, Bell PA, Jiang SZ, Kappelhoff R, Butler GS, Leborgne NGF, Pan C, Pablos I, Machado Y, Vederas JC, Kim H, Benarafa C, Banerjee A, Overall CM. Cell Rep. 2024 Dec 24;43(12):115080. doi: 10.1016/j.celrep.2024.115080. Epub 2024 Dec 12. PubMed 39673710.
Backbone
  Vector backbone: pcDNA3.1
  Backbone size w/o insert (bp): 5393
  Total vector size (bp): 6845
  Vector type: Mammalian Expression
  Selectable markers: Neomycin (select with G418)
Growth in bacteria
  Bacterial resistance: Ampicillin, 100 μg/mL
  Growth temperature: 37°C
  Growth strain: DH5alpha
  Growth instructions: E. coli Top10 can also be used
  Copy number: High Copy
Gene/Insert
  Gene/Insert name: GSDMD_H270A
  Species: H. sapiens (human)
  Insert size (bp): 1452
  Mutation: H270A
  GenBank ID: NM_024736.7
  Entrez Gene: GSDMD (a.k.a. DF5L, DFNA5L, FKSG10, GSDMDC1)
  Promoter: CMV
  Tag / fusion protein: FLAG (C terminal on insert)
  Cloning method: Gene Synthesis
  Sequencing primers: 5′ TAATACGACTCACTATAGGG; 3′ GCTAGTTATTGCTCAGCGG
Resource information
  A portion of this plasmid was derived from a plasmid made by: Genscript
Terms and licenses: Academic/Nonprofit Terms; Industry Terms
Depositor comments: Genscript used their original construct OHu03821D (NM_024736.7) to clone our customized construct. Cloning method: CloneEZ; Vector: pcDNA3.1+/C-(K)DYK. The insert has one mutation changing codon for amino acid H270 to A270 of Gasdermin-D (GSDMD).
How to cite: pcDNA3.1-GSDMD_H270A was a gift from Christopher Overall (Addgene plasmid # 224701 ; http://n2t.net/addgene:224701 ; RRID:Addgene_224701)
